Addgene plasmid #231535: pLVTHM-Chim-Salhel-I-3xFLAG
Purpose: Expresses Salpingoeca helianthica chimeric Sox-I in mammalian cells, for protein overexpression
Depositing lab: Ralf Jauch. Depositing organization: University of Hong Kong. Publication: The emergence of Sox and POU transcription factors predates the origins of animal stem cells. Gao Y, Tan DS, Girbig M, Hu H, Zhou X, Xie Q, Yeung SW, Lee KS, Ho SY, Cojocaru V, Yan J, Hochberg GKA, de Mendoza A, Jauch R. Nat Commun. 2024 Nov 14;15(1):9868. doi: 10.1038/s41467-024-54152-x. PubMed 39543096.
Backbone
  Vector backbone: pLVTHM
  Vector type: Mammalian Expression
Growth in bacteria
  Bacterial resistance: Ampicillin, 100 μg/mL
  Growth temperature: 37°C
  Growth strain: NEB Stable
  Copy number: High Copy
Gene/Insert
  Gene/Insert name: Salhel-I HMG flanked with N- and C-termini of mSox2
  Species: Chimera
  Tag / fusion protein: 3xFLAG (C terminal on insert)
  Cloning method: Gene Synthesis
Terms and licenses: Academic/Nonprofit Terms; Industry Terms: Not Available to Industry
How to cite: pLVTHM-Chim-Salhel-I-3xFLAG was a gift from Ralf Jauch (Addgene plasmid # 231535 ; http://n2t.net/addgene:231535 ; RRID:Addgene_231535)
