[The description below was written by a language model from this plasmid's Addgene catalogue record and pLannotate feature annotations shown in this document.]
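Description:
pLVTHM-Chim-Salhel-I-3xFLAG is an HIV-1-derived lentiviral transfer plasmid built on the pLVTHM backbone and catalogued as a mammalian expression vector for protein overexpression. It is maintained in E. coli through a high-copy ColE1/pUC-type origin and selected with ampicillin via the β-lactamase gene. The backbone outside the viral region also carries legacy sequences, including an SV40 promoter upstream of gpt fragments and SV40 small t intron and poly(A) elements, along with remnants of pBR322-type sequence.

The payload is a gene-synthesised chimeric transcription factor in which the HMG DNA-binding domain of Sox-I from the choanoflagellate Salpingoeca helianthica is flanked by the N- and C-terminal regions of mouse Sox2, with a C-terminal 3xFLAG tag for detection or immunoprecipitation. The annotation software labels this open reading frame simply as mouse Sox2 and picks up only a short FLAG match, which fits the chimeric design. Expression is driven by the constitutive human EF-1α promoter, with a cPPT/CTS element between promoter and coding sequence and a WPRE downstream to enhance transcript stability and expression. The viral elements comprise a truncated 5' LTR, the Ψ packaging signal with a partial gag sequence, and the RRE for Rev-dependent export. The self-inactivating ΔU3 3' LTR region holds a tetracycline response element, an H1 promoter and a loxP site. These are annotated features of the backbone for which the record states no use here.

According to the record, the plasmid serves to express this chimera in mammalian cells. The domain-swap design and the associated publication title suggest it tests whether a pre-animal Sox HMG domain can work in the Sox2 context, although specific assays are not stated.
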