Features (pLannotate 1.2.2; 36 found; start..end, strand, type, name):
      1..330     +  CDS            nef (fragment): NEF_HV1BR - Experimental evidence at protein level: Swiss-Prot protein existence level 1. Extracellular Nef protein targets CD4(+) T-lymphocytes for apoptosis by interacting with CXCR4 surface receptors (PubMed:14990729). From Human immunodeficiency virus type 1 group M subtype B (isolate BRU/LAI) (HIV-1).
    378..635     +  LTR            5' LTR (truncated): truncated 5' long terminal repeat (LTR) from HIV-1
    682..807     +  misc_feature   HIV-1 Ψ: packaging signal of human immunodeficiency virus type 1
    791..1154    +  CDS            HIV-1 gag (fragment): gag protein from human immunodeficiency virus 1; gag
   1300..1533    +  misc_feature   RRE: The Rev response element (RRE) of HIV-1 allows for Rev-dependent mRNA export from the nucleus to the cytoplasm.
   1910..2010    +  CDS            Rev (fragment): human immunodeficiency virus 1 (HIV-1) Rev protein; rev; enhances nuclear export of unspliced and incompletely spliced viral mRNAs
   2074..2140    +  CDS            small t antigen (fragment): SV40 (simian virus 40) small t antigen
   2147..3325    +  promoter       EF-1α promoter: strong constitutive promoter for human elongation factor EF-1α
   3373..3490    +  misc_feature   cPPT/CTS: central polypurine tract and central termination sequence of HIV-1
   3523..4479    +  CDS            Sox2: SOX2_MOUSE - Also known as Sox-2. Experimental evidence at protein level: Swiss-Prot protein existence level 1. Transcription factor that forms a trimeric complex with POU5F1 (OCT3/4) on DNA and controls the expression of a number of genes involved in embryonic development such as YES1, FGF4, UTF1 and ZFP206 (PubMed:15863505, PubMed:17097055, PubMed:19740739). Binds to the proximal enhancer region of NANOG (PubMed:15863505). Critical for early embryogenesis and for embryonic stem cell pluripotency (By similarity). Downstream SRRT target that mediates the promotion of neural stem cell self-rene
   4537..4560    +  CDS            5xFLAG (fragment): five tandem FLAG® epitope tags
   4578..5166    +  misc_feature   WPRE: woodchuck hepatitis virus posttranscriptional regulatory element
   5234..5253    +  misc_feature   cPPT/CTS (fragment): central polypurine tract and central termination sequence of HIV-1
   5255..5289    +  LTR            3' LTR (ΔU3) (fragment): self-inactivating 3' long terminal repeat (LTR) from HIV-1
   5334..5604    +  protein_bind   tetracycline response element: contains seven copies of the tetracycline operator tetO tetracycline repressor TetR
   5633..5847    +  promoter       H1 promoter: human H1 RNA promoter
   5858..5877    +  misc_feature   MCS (fragment): pBluescript multiple cloning site
   5885..5918    +  protein_bind   loxP: Cre-mediated recombination occurs in the 8-bp core sequence (GCATACAT). Cre recombinase
   5938..6118    +  LTR            5' LTR (truncated): truncated 5' long terminal repeat (LTR) from HIV-1
   6143..6161    -  promoter       SP6 promoter: promoter for bacteriophage SP6 RNA polymerase
   6389..6668    +  CDS            TcR (fragment): tetracycline efflux protein; tet; confers resistance to tetracycline
   6669..6717    -  misc_feature   bom (fragment): basis of mobility region from pBR322
   6819..6854    -  CDS            rop (fragment): Rop protein, which maintains plasmids at low copy number; rop
   6949..7053    +  promoter       AmpR promoter: bla
   7054..7914    +  CDS            AmpR: β-lactamase; bla; confers resistance to ampicillin, carbenicillin, and related antibiotics
   8085..8673    +  rep_origin     ori: high-copy-number ColE1/pMB1/pBR322/pUC origin of replication
   8856..8912    +  CDS            lacI (fragment): lac repressor; lacI; The lac repressor binds to the lac operator to inhibit transcription in E. coli. This inhibition can be relieved by adding lactose or isopropyl-β-D-thiogalactopyranoside (IPTG).
   8919..9248    +  promoter       SV40 promoter: SV40 enhancer and early promoter
   9448..9567    +  CDS            gpt (fragment): XGPT_ECOLI - Also known as gpp, gxu. Experimental evidence at protein level: Swiss-Prot protein existence level 1. Purine salvage pathway enzyme that catalyzes the transfer of the ribosyl-5-phosphate group from 5-phospho-alpha-D-ribose 1- diphosphate (PRPP) to the N9 position of the 6-oxopurines guanine and xanthine to form the corresponding ribonucleotides GMP (guanosine 5'- monophosphate) and XMP (xanthosine 5'-monophosphate), with the release of PPi. To a lesser extent, also acts on hypoxanthine (PubMed:9100006, PubMed:3886014). Does not ribophosphorylate adenine (PubMed:3886014). From Esch
   9567..9902    +  CDS            gpt (fragment): XGPT_ECOLI - Also known as gpp, gxu. Experimental evidence at protein level: Swiss-Prot protein existence level 1. Purine salvage pathway enzyme that catalyzes the transfer of the ribosyl-5-phosphate group from 5-phospho-alpha-D-ribose 1- diphosphate (PRPP) to the N9 position of the 6-oxopurines guanine and xanthine to form the corresponding ribonucleotides GMP (guanosine 5'- monophosphate) and XMP (xanthosine 5'-monophosphate), with the release of PPi. To a lesser extent, also acts on hypoxanthine (PubMed:9100006, PubMed:3886014). Does not ribophosphorylate adenine (PubMed:3886014). From Esch
   9997..10302   +  CDS            frsA (fragment): FRSA_ECOLI - Also known as yafA. Experimental evidence at protein level: Swiss-Prot protein existence level 1. Catalyzes the hydrolysis of esters (PubMed:15808744). Displays esterase activity toward pNP-butyrate (PubMed:15808744). May stimulate mixed-acid fermentation by acting as a fermentation/respiration switch that down-regulates respiration and up- regulates fermentation rates (PubMed:15169777). From Escherichia coli (strain K12).
  10306..10380   +  CDS            small t antigen (fragment): SV40 (simian virus 40) small t antigen
  10382..10447   +  intron         small t intron: SV40 (simian virus 40) small t antigen intron
  10577..10597   +  CDS            SV40 NLS: nuclear localization signal of SV40 (simian virus 40) large T antigen
  10916..10999   +  CDS            large T antigen (fragment): large T antigen from SV40 (simian virus 40)
  11022..11156   +  polyA_signal   SV40 poly(A) signal: SV40 polyadenylation signal
>Addgene plasmid #231535 | pLVTHM-Chim-Salhel-I-3xFLAG | addgene full sequence | sequence record 465415 | Addgene NGS Result
TTGGAAGGGCTAATTCACTCCCAAAGAAGACAAGATATCCTTGATCTGTGGATCTACCACACACAAGGCT
ACTTCCCTGATTAGCAGAACTACACACCAGGGCCAGGGGTCAGATATCCACTGACCTTTGGATGGTGCTA
CAAGCTAGTACCAGTTGAGCCAGATAAGGTAGAAGAGGCCAATAAAGGAGAGAACACCAGCTTGTTACAC
CCTGTGAGCCTGCATGGGATGGATGACCCGGAGAGAGAAGTGTTAGAGTGGAGGTTTGACAGCCGCCTAG
CATTTCATCACGTGGCCCGAGAGCTGCATCCGGAGTACTTCAAGAACTGCTGATATCGAGCTTGCTACAA
GGGACTTTCCGCTGGGGACTTTCCAGGGAGGCGTGGCCTGGGCGGGACTGGGGAGTGGCGAGCCCTCAGA
TCCTGCATATAAGCAGCTGCTTTTTGCCTGTACTGGGTCTCTCTGGTTAGACCAGATCTGAGCCTGGGAG
CTCTCTGGCTAACTAGGGAACCCACTGCTTAAGCCTCAATAAAGCTTGCCTTGAGTGCTTCAAGTAGTGT
GTGCCCGTCTGTTGTGTGACTCTGGTAACTAGAGATCCCTCAGACCCTTTTAGTCAGTGTGGAAAATCTC
TAGCAGTGGCGCCCGAACAGGGACTTGAAAGCGAAAGGGAAACCAGAGGAGCTCTCTCGACGCAGGACTC
GGCTTGCTGAAGCGCGCACGGCAAGAGGCGAGGGGCGGCGACTGGTGAGTACGCCAAAAATTTTGACTAG
CGGAGGCTAGAAGGAGAGAGATGGGTGCGAGAGCGTCAGTATTAAGCGGGGGAGAATTAGATCGCGATGG
GAAAAAATTCGGTTAAGGCCAGGGGGAAAGAAAAAATATAAATTAAAACATATAGTATGGGCAAGCAGGG
AGCTAGAACGATTCGCAGTTAATCCTGGCCTGTTAGAAACATCAGAAGGCTGTAGACAAATACTGGGACA
GCTACAACCATCCCTTCAGACAGGATCAGAAGAACTTAGATCATTATATAATACAGTAGCAACCCTCTAT
TGTGTGCATCAAAGGATAGAGATAAAAGACACCAAGGAAGCTTTAGACAAGATAGAGGAAGAGCAAAACA
AAAGTAAGACCACCGCACAGCAAGCGGCCGCTGATCTTCAGACCTGGAGGAGGAGATATGAGGGACAATT
GGAGAAGTGAATTATATAAATATAAAGTAGTAAAAATTGAACCATTAGGAGTAGCACCCACCAAGGCAAA
GAGAAGAGTGGTGCAGAGAGAAAAAAGAGCAGTGGGAATAGGAGCTTTGTTCCTTGGGTTCTTGGGAGCA
GCAGGAAGCACTATGGGCGCAGCGTCAATGACGCTGACGGTACAGGCCAGACAATTATTGTCTGGTATAG
TGCAGCAGCAGAACAATTTGCTGAGGGCTATTGAGGCGCAACAGCATCTGTTGCAACTCACAGTCTGGGG
CATCAAGCAGCTCCAGGCAAGAATCCTGGCTGTGGAAAGATACCTAAAGGATCAACAGCTCCTGGGGATT
TGGGGTTGCTCTGGAAAACTCATTTGCACCACTGCTGTGCCTTGGAATGCTAGTTGGAGTAATAAATCTC
TGGAACAGATTTGGAATCACACGACCTGGATGGAGTGGGACAGAGAAATTAACAATTACACAAGCTTAAT
ACACTCCTTAATTGAAGAATCGCAAAACCAGCAAGAAAAGAATGAACAAGAATTATTGGAATTAGATAAA
TGGGCAAGTTTGTGGAATTGGTTTAACATAACAAATTGGCTGTGGTATATAAAATTATTCATAATGATAG
TAGGAGGCTTGGTAGGTTTAAGAATAGTTTTTGCTGTACTTTCTATAGTGAATAGAGTTAGGCAGGGATA
TTCACCATTATCGTTTCAGACCCACCTCCCAACCCCGAGGGGACCCGACAGGCCCGAAGGAATAGAAGAA
GAAGGTGGAGAGAGAGACAGAGACAGATCCATTCGATTAGTGAACGGATCTCGACGGTATCGATCACGAG
ACTAGCCTCGACCATCGCGATGTCGACGATAAGCTTTGCAAAGATGGATAAAGTTTTAAACAGAGAGGAA
TCTTTGCAGCTAATGGACCTTCTAGGTCTTGAAAGGAGTGGGAATTGGCTCCGGTGCCCGTCAGTGGGCA
GAGCGCACATCGCCCACAGTCCCCGAGAAGTTGGGGGGAGGGGTCGGCAATTGAACCGGTGCCTAGAGAA
GGTGGCGCGGGGTAAACTGGGAAAGTGATGTCGTGTACTGGCTCCGCCTTTTTCCCGAGGGTGGGGGAGA
ACCGTATATAAGTGCAGTAGTCGCCGTGAACGTTCTTTTTCGCAACGGGTTTGCCGCCAGAACACAGGTA
AGTGCCGTGTGTGGTTCCCGCGGGCCTGGCCTCTTTACGGGTTATGGCCCTTGCGTGCCTTGAATTACTT
CCACCTGGCTGCAGTACGTGATTCTTGATCCCGAGCTTCGGGTTGGAAGTGGGTGGGAGAGTTCGAGGCC
TTGCGCTTAAGGAGCCCCTTCGCCTCGTGCTTGAGTTGAGGCCTGGCCTGGGCGCTGGGGCCGCCGCGTG
CGAATCTGGTGGCACCTTCGCGCCTGTCTCGCTGCTTTCGATAAGTCTCTAGCCATTTAAAATTTTTGAT
GACCTGCTGCGACGCTTTTTTTCTGGCAAGATAGTCTTGTAAATGCGGGCCAAGATCTGCACACTGGTAT
TTCGGTTTTTGGGGCCGCGGGCGGCGACGGGGCCCGTGCGTCCCAGCGCACATGTTCGGCGAGGCGGGGC
CTGCGAGCGCGGCCACCGAGAATCGGACGGGGGTAGTCTCAAGCTGGCCGGCCTGCTCTGGTGCCTGGCC
TCGCGCCGCCGTGTATCGCCCCGCCCTGGGCGGCAAGGCTGGCCCGGTCGGCACCAGTTGCGTGAGCGGA
AAGATGGCCGCTTCCCGGCCCTGCTGCAGGGAGCTCAAAATGGAGGACGCGGCGCTCGGGAGAGCGGGCG
GGTGAGTCACCCACACAAAGGAAAAGGGCCTTTCCGTCCTCAGCCGTCGCTTCATGTGACTCCACGGAGT
ACCGGGCGCCGTCCAGGCACCTCGATTAGTTCTCGAGCTTTTGGAGTACGTCGTCTTTAGGTTGGGGGGA
GGGGTTTTATGCGATGGAGTTTCCCCACACTGAGTGGGTGGAGACTGAAGTTAGGCCAGCTTGGCACTTG
ATGTAATTCTCCTTGGAATTTGCCCTTTTTGAGTTTGGATCTTGGTTCATTCTCAAGCCTCAGACAGTGG
TTCAAAGTTTTTTTCTTCCATTTCAGGTGTCGTGAGGAATTTCGACATTTAAATTTAATTAATCTCGACG
GTATCGGTTAACTTTTAAAAGAAAAGGGGGGATTGGGGGGTACAGTGCAGGGGAAAGAATAGTAGACATA
ATAGCAACAGACATACAAACTAAAGAATTACAAAAACAAATTACAAAAATTCAAAATTTTATCGATCACG
AGACTAGCCTCGAGGTTTAAACATGTATAATATGATGGAAACAGAGCTGAAACCTCCTGGCCCACAGCAG
GCAAGTGGAGGAGGAGGAGGAGGTGGAAATGCCACCGCCGCAGCTACTGGTGGCAATCAAAAGAACAGCC
CTAGTCACATCAAGAGACCCATGAATGCCTTCATGGTGTGGGCTCAAGAACGCCGCAGGGAGGTGAAGAT
GTGCAACCCTACCCTGCACAACGCAACAATCTCTAGAAGCCTCGGAGAAGAGTGGAACGCCCTGCCCGAG
GCAGAGAAACAGCCTTTTGTGGAACGGGCCAGAGCACTGAAGGCCGAGCACCAACAGGAGCATCCTGACT
ACAAATATAACCCAAGACGGAAGCCCAAGACACTCATGAAGAAAGACAAATACACCCTCCCTGGCGGCCT
CCTCGCTCCTGGCGGAAATTCCATGGCCAGCGGCGTGGGAGTTGGTGCTGGTCTGGGAGCCGGCGTGAAT
CAGCGCATGGACTCTTACGCTCATATGAATGGATGGAGCAACGGTAGTTACTCCATGATGCAGGAGCAGC
TCGGCTACCCTCAACACCCAGGTCTGAATGCCCACGGCGCAGCACAGATGCAGCCCATGCACAGATACGA
CGTGAGTGCACTGCAGTATAATAGTATGACCAGCAGCCAGACCTACATGAATGGCTCTCCAACCTATTCT
ATGTCTTACTCTCAGCAGGGCACTCCAGGAATGGCACTGGGTAGCATGGGTAGCGTCGTGAAGTCTGAGG
CCAGCTCCAGTCCTCCCGTGGTCACCTCTAGCTCCCACTCTCGGGCTCCATGCCAGGCCGGCGACCTGCG
GGATATGATCTCCATGTATCTGCCCGGTGCAGAAGTGCCTGAACCTGCTGCTCCAAGTAGACTGCATATG
GCTCAGCACTACCAGTCTGGCCCAGTTCCCGGTACAGCTATCAATGGGACTCTCCCTCTGAGTCACATGA
CGCGTGGCAGCGGCGACTACAAGGACCACGACGGCGACTACAAGGACCACGACATCGACTACAAGGACGA
CGACGACAAGTAGACTAGTCATATGATAATCAACCTCTGGATTACAAAATTTGTGAAAGATTGACTGGTA
TTCTTAACTATGTTGCTCCTTTTACGCTATGTGGATACGCTGCTTTAATGCCTTTGTATCATGCTATTGC
TTCCCGTATGGCTTTCATTTTCTCCTCCTTGTATAAATCCTGGTTGCTGTCTCTTTATGAGGAGTTGTGG
CCCGTTGTCAGGCAACGTGGCGTGGTGTGCACTGTGTTTGCTGACGCAACCCCCACTGGTTGGGGCATTG
CCACCACCTGTCAGCTCCTTTCCGGGACTTTCGCTTTCCCCCTCCCTATTGCCACGGCGGAACTCATCGC
CGCCTGCCTTGCCCGCTGCTGGACAGGGGCTCGGCTGTTGGGCACTGACAATTCCGTGGTGTTGTCGGGG
AAGCTGACGTCCTTTCCATGGCTGCTCGCCTGTGTTGCCACCTGGATTCTGCGCGGGACGTCCTTCTGCT
ACGTCCCTTCGGCCCTCAATCCAGCGGACCTTCCTTCCCGCGGCCTGCTGCCGGCTCTGCGGCCTCTTCC
GCGTCTTCGCCTTCGCCCTCAGACGAGTCGGATCTCCCTTTGGGCCGCCTCCCCGCATCGGTACGTATGG
CCAGGTACCTTTAAGACCAATGACTTACAAGGCAGCTGTAGATCTTAGCCACTTTTTAAAAGAAAAGGGG
GGACTGGAAGGGCTAATTCACTCCCAACGAAGACAAGATGGGATCAATTCACCATGCTAGTGGATCCCCC
TCGAGTTTACCACTCCCTATCAGTGATAGAGAAAAGTGAAAGTCGAGTTTACCACTCCCTATCAGTGATA
GAGAAAAGTGAAAGTCGAGTTTACCACTCCCTATCAGTGATAGAGAAAAGTGAAAGTCGAGTTTACCACT
CCCTATCAGTGATAGAGAAAAGTGAAAGTCGAGTTTACCACTCCCTATCAGTGATAGAGAAAAGTGAAAG
TCGAGTTTACCACTCCCTATCAGTGATAGAGAAAAGTGAAAGTCGAGTTTACCACTCCCTATCAGTGATA
GAGAAAAGTGAAAGTCGGGGCTGCAGGAATTCGAACGCTGACGTCATCAACCCGCTCCAAGGAATCGCGG
GCCCAGTGTCACTAGGCGGGAACACCCAGCGCGCGTGCGCCCTGGCAGGAAGATGGCTGTGAGGGACAGG
GGAGTGGCGCCCTGCAATATTTGCATGTCGCTATGTGTTCTGGGAAATCACCATAAACGTGAAATGTCTT
TGGATTTGGGAATCTTATAAGTTCTGTATGAGACCACGCGGCGTCTCCAAGCTTATCGATACCGTCGCAT
GGGAATAACTTCGTATAGCATACATTATACGAAGTTATGCTGCTTTTTGCTTGTACTGGGTCTCTCTGGT
TAGACCAGATCTGAGCCTGGGAGCTCTCTGGCTAACTAGGGAACCCACTGCTTAAGCCTCAATAAAGCTT
GCCTTGAGTGCTTCAAGTAGTGTGTGCCCGTCTGTTGTGTGACTCTGGTAACTAGAGATCCCTCAGACCC
TTTTAGTCAGTGTGGAAAATCTCTAGCAGCATCTAGAATTAATTCCGTGTATTCTATAGTGTCACCTAAA
TCGTATGTGTATGATACATAAGGTTATGTATTAATTGTAGCCGCGTTCTAACGACAATATGTACAAGCCT
AATTGTGTAGCATCTGGCTTACTGAAGCAGACCCTATCATCTCTCTCGTAAACTGCCGTCAGAGTCGGTT
TGGTTGGACGAACCTTCTGAGTTTCTGGTAACGCCGTCCCGCACCCGGAAATGGTCAGCGAACCAATCAG
CAGGGTCATCGCTAGCCAGATCCTCTACGCCGGACGCATCGTGGCCGGCATCACCGGCGCCACAGGTGCG
GTTGCTGGCGCCTATATCGCCGACATCACCGATGGGGAAGATCGGGCTCGCCACTTCGGGCTCATGAGCG
CTTGTTTCGGCGTGGGTATGGTGGCAGGCCCCGTGGCCGGGGGACTGTTGGGCGCCATCTCCTTGCATGC
ACCATTCCTTGCGGCGGCGGTGCTCAACGGCCTCAACCTACTACTGGGCTGCTTCCTAATGCAGGAGTCG
CATAAGGGAGAGCGTCGAATGGTGCACTCTCAGTACAATCTGCTCTGATGCCGCATAGTTAAGCCAGCCC
CGACACCCGCCAACACCCGCTGACGCGCCCTGACGGGCTTGTCTGCTCCCGGCATCCGCTTACAGACAAG
CTGTGACCGTCTCCGGGAGCTGCATGTGTCAGAGGTTTTCACCGTCATCACCGAAACGCGCGAGACGAAA
GGGCCTCGTGATACGCCTATTTTTATAGGTTAATGTCATGATAATAATGGTTTCTTAGACGTCAGGTGGC
ACTTTTCGGGGAAATGTGCGCGGAACCCCTATTTGTTTATTTTTCTAAATACATTCAAATATGTATCCGC
TCATGAGACAATAACCCTGATAAATGCTTCAATAATATTGAAAAAGGAAGAGTATGAGTATTCAACATTT
CCGTGTCGCCCTTATTCCCTTTTTTGCGGCATTTTGCCTTCCTGTTTTTGCTCACCCAGAAACGCTGGTG
AAAGTAAAAGATGCTGAAGATCAGTTGGGTGCACGAGTGGGTTACATCGAACTGGATCTCAACAGCGGTA
AGATCCTTGAGAGTTTTCGCCCCGAAGAACGTTTTCCAATGATGAGCACTTTTAAAGTTCTGCTATGTGG
CGCGGTATTATCCCGTATTGACGCCGGGCAAGAGCAACTCGGTCGCCGCATACACTATTCTCAGAATGAC
TTGGTTGAGTACTCACCAGTCACAGAAAAGCATCTTACGGATGGCATGACAGTAAGAGAATTATGCAGTG
CTGCCATAACCATGAGTGATAACACTGCGGCCAACTTACTTCTGACAACGATCGGAGGACCGAAGGAGCT
AACCGCTTTTTTGCACAACATGGGGGATCATGTAACTCGCCTTGATCGTTGGGAACCGGAGCTGAATGAA
GCCATACCAAACGACGAGCGTGACACCACGATGCCTGTAGCAATGGCAACAACGTTGCGCAAACTATTAA
CTGGCGAACTACTTACTCTAGCTTCCCGGCAACAATTAATAGACTGGATGGAGGCGGATAAAGTTGCAGG
ACCACTTCTGCGCTCGGCCCTTCCGGCTGGCTGGTTTATTGCTGATAAATCTGGAGCCGGTGAGCGTGGG
TCTCGCGGTATCATTGCAGCACTGGGGCCAGATGGTAAGCCCTCCCGTATCGTAGTTATCTACACGACGG
GGAGTCAGGCAACTATGGATGAACGAAATAGACAGATCGCTGAGATAGGTGCCTCACTGATTAAGCATTG
GTAACTGTCAGACCAAGTTTACTCATATATACTTTAGATTGATTTAAAACTTCATTTTTAATTTAAAAGG
ATCTAGGTGAAGATCCTTTTTGATAATCTCATGACCAAAATCCCTTAACGTGAGTTTTCGTTCCACTGAG
CGTCAGACCCCGTAGAAAAGATCAAAGGATCTTCTTGAGATCCTTTTTTTCTGCGCGTAATCTGCTGCTT
GCAAACAAAAAAACCACCGCTACCAGCGGTGGTTTGTTTGCCGGATCAAGAGCTACCAACTCTTTTTCCG
AAGGTAACTGGCTTCAGCAGAGCGCAGATACCAAATACTGTTCTTCTAGTGTAGCCGTAGTTAGGCCACC
ACTTCAAGAACTCTGTAGCACCGCCTACATACCTCGCTCTGCTAATCCTGTTACCAGTGGCTGCTGCCAG
TGGCGATAAGTCGTGTCTTACCGGGTTGGACTCAAGACGATAGTTACCGGATAAGGCGCAGCGGTCGGGC
TGAACGGGGGGTTCGTGCACACAGCCCAGCTTGGAGCGAACGACCTACACCGAACTGAGATACCTACAGC
GTGAGCTATGAGAAAGCGCCACGCTTCCCGAAGGGAGAAAGGCGGACAGGTATCCGGTAAGCGGCAGGGT
CGGAACAGGAGAGCGCACGAGGGAGCTTCCAGGGGGAAACGCCTGGTATCTTTATAGTCCTGTCGGGTTT
CGCCACCTCTGACTTGAGCGTCGATTTTTGTGATGCTCGTCAGGGGGGCGGAGCCTATGGAAAAACGCCA
GCAACGCGGCCTTTTTACGGTTCCTGGCCTTTTGCTGGCCTTTTGCTCACATGTTCTTTCCTGCGTTATC
CCCTGATTCTGTGGATAACCGTATTACCGCCTTTGAGTGAGCTGATACCGCTCGCCGCAGCCGAACGACC
GAGCGCAGCGAGTCAGTGAGCGAGGAAGCGGAAGAGCGCCCAATACGCAAACCGCCTCTCCCCGCGCGTT
GGCCGATTCATTAATGCAGCTGTGGAATGTGTGTCAGTTAGGGTGTGGAAAGTCCCCAGGCTCCCCAGCA
GGCAGAAGTATGCAAAGCATGCATCTCAATTAGTCAGCAACCAGGTGTGGAAAGTCCCCAGGCTCCCCAG
CAGGCAGAAGTATGCAAAGCATGCATCTCAATTAGTCAGCAACCATAGTCCCGCCCCTAACTCCGCCCAT
CCCGCCCCTAACTCCGCCCAGTTCCGCCCATTCTCCGCCCCATGGCTGACTAATTTTTTTTATTTATGCA
GAGGCCGAGGCCGCCTCGGCCTCTGAGCTATTCCAGAAGTAGTGAGGAGGCTTTTTTGGAGGCCTAGGCT
TTTGCAAAAAGCTTGGACACAAGACAGGCTTGCGAGATATGTTTGAGAATACCACTTTATCCCGCGTCAG
GGAGAGGCAGTGCGTAAAAAGACGCGGACTCATGTGAAATACTGGTTTTTAGTGCGCCAGATCTCTATAA
TCTCGCGCAACCTATTTTCCCCTCGAACACTTTTTAAGCCGTAGATAAACAGGCTGGGACACTTCACATG
AGCGAAAAATACATCGTCACCTGGGACATGTTGCAGATCCATGCACGTAAACTCGCAAGCCGACTGATGC
CTTCTGAACAATGGAAAGGCATTATTGCCGTAAGCCGTGGCGGTCTGTACCGGGTGCGTTACTGGCGCGT
GAACTGGGTATTCGTCATGTCGATACCGTTTGTATTTCCAGCTACGATCACGACAACCAGCGCGAGCTTA
AAGTGCTGAAACGCGCAGAAGGCGATGGCGAAGGCTTCATCGTTATTGATGACCTGGTGGATACCGGTGG
TACTGCGGTTGCGATTCGTGAAATGTATCCAAAAGCGCACTTTGTCACCATCTTCGCAAAACCGGCTGGT
CGTCCGCTGGTTGATGACTATGTTGTTGATATCCCGCAAGATACCTGGATTGAACAGCCGTGGGATATGG
GCGTCGTATTCGTCCCGCCAATCTCCGGTCGCTAATCTTTTCAACGCCTGGCACTGCCGGGCGTTGTTCT
TTTTAACTTCAGGCGGGTTACAATAGTTTCCAGTAAGTATTCTGGAGGCTGCATCCATGACACAGGCAAA
CCTGAGCGAAACCCTGTTCAAACCCCGCTTTAAACATCCTGAAACCTCGACGCTAGTCCGCCGCTTTAAT
CACGGCGCACAACCGCCTGTGCAGTCGGCCCTTGATGGTAAAACCATCCCTCACTGGTATCGCATGATTA
ACCGTCTGATGTGGATCTGGCGCGGCATTGACCCACGCGAAATCCTCGACGTCCAGGCACGTATTGTGAT
GAGCGATGCCGAACGTACCGACGATGATTTATACGATACGGTGATTGGCTACCGTGGCGGCAACTGGATT
TATGAGTGGGCCCCGGATCTTTGTGAAGGAACCTTACTTCTGTGGTGTGACATAATTGGACAAACTACCT
ACAGAGATTTAAAGCTCTAAGGTAAATATAAAATTTTTAAGTGTATAATGTGTTAAACTACTGATTCTAA
TTGTTTGTGTATTTTAGATTCCAACCTATGGAACTGATGAATGGGAGCAGTGGTGGAATGCCTTTAATGA
GGAAAACCTGTTTTGCTCAGAAGAAATGCCATCTAGTGATGATGAGGCTACTGCTGACTCTCAACATTCT
ACTCCTCCAAAAAAGAAGAGAAAGGTAGAAGACCCCAAGGACTTTCCTTCAGAATTGCTAAGTTTTTTGA
GTCATGCTGTGTTTAGTAATAGAACTCTTGCTTGCTTTGCTATTTACACCACAAAGGAAAAAGCTGCACT
GCTATACAAGAAAATTATGGAAAAATATTCTGTAACCTTTATAAGTAGGCATAACAGTTATAATCATAAC
ATACTGTTTTTTCTTACTCCACACAGGCATAGAGTGTCTGCTATTAATAACTATGCTCAAAAATTGTGTA
CCTTTAGCTTTTTAATTTGTAAAGGGGTTAATAAGGAATATTTGATGTATAGTGCCTTGACTAGAGATCA
TAATCAGCCATACCACATTTGTAGAGGTTTTACTTGCTTTAAAAAACCTCCCACACCTCCCCCTGAACCT
GAAACATAAAATGAATGCAATTGTTGTTGTTAACTTGTTTATTGCAGCTTATAATGGTTACAAATAAAGC
AATAGCATCACAAATTTCACAAATAAAGCATTTTTTTCACTGCATTCTAGTTGTGGTTTGTCCAAACTCA
TCAATGTATCTTATCATGTCTGGATCAACTGGATAACTCAAGCTAACCAAAATCATCCCAAACTTCCCAC
CCCATACCCTATTACCACTGCCAATTACCTGTGGTTTCATTTACTCTAAACCTGTGATTCCTCTGAATTA
TTTTCATTTTAAAGAAATTGTATTTGTTAAATATGTACTACAAACTTAGTAG
